>Addgene plasmid #114163 | pStA1AB | depositor full sequence | sequence record 215492 | Full Sequence
GACTCCTGTTGATAGATCCAGTAATGACCTCAGAACTCCATCTGGATTTGTTCAGAACGCTCGGTTGCCG
CCGGGCGTTTTTTATTGGTGAGAATGGTCTCAGGAGCAGAGAAGAGCCAGTAGGGCAGTGAGCGCAACGC
AATTAATGTGAGTTAGCTCACTCATTAGGCACCCCAGGCTTTACACTTTATGCTTCCGGCTCGTATGTTG
TGTGGAATTGTGAGCGGATAACAATTTCACACAGGAAACAGCTATGACCATGATTACGCCAAGCTTGCAT
GCCTGCAGGTCGACTCTAGAGGATCCCCGGGTACCGAGCTCGAATTCACTGGCCGTCGTTTTACAACGTC
GTGACTGGGAAAACCCTGGCGTTACCCAACTTAATCGCCTTGCAGCACATCCCCCTTTCGCCAGCTGGCG
TAATAGCGAAGAGGCCCGCACCGATCGCCCTTCCCAACAGTTGCGCAGCCTGAATGGCGAATGGCGCCTG
ATGCGGTATTTTCTCCTTACGCATCTGTGCGGTATTTCACACCGCATATGGTGCACTCTCAGTACAATCT
GCTCTGATGCCGCATAGTTTCCGCTCTTCAGGAAATGAGAGACCATTTGTCCTACTCAGGAGAGCGTTCA
CCGACAAACAACAGATAAAACGAAAGGCCCAGTCTTTCGACTGAGCCTTTCGTTTTATTTGATGCCCGAA
AGGGCCTCGTGATACGCCAAAAGTTGGCCCAGGGCTTCCCGGTATCAACAGGGACACCAGGATTTATTTA
TTCTGCGAAGTGATCTTCCGTCACAGGTATTTATTCGGCGCAAAGTGCGTCGGGTGATGCTGCCAACTTA
CTGATTTAGTGTATGATGGTGTTTTTGAGGTGCTCCAGTGGCTTCTGTTTCTATCAGCTGTCCCTCCTGT
TCAGCTACTGACGGGGTGGTGCGTAACGGCAAAAGCACCGCCGGACATCAGCGCTAGCGGAGTGTATACT
GGCTTACTATGTTGGCACTGATGAGGGTGTCAGTGAAGTGCTTCATGTGGCAGGAGAAAAAAGGCTGCAC
CGGTGCGTCAGCAGAATATGTGATACAGGATATATTCCGCTTCCTCGCTCACTGACTCGCTACGCTCGGT
CGTTCGACTGCGGCGAGCGGAAATGGCTTACGAACGGGGCGGAGATTTCCTGGAAGATGCCAGGAAGATA
CTTAACAGGGAAGTGAGAGGGCCGCGGCAAAGCCGTTTTTCCATAGGCTCCGCCCCCCTGACAAGCATCA
CGAAATCTGACGCTCAAATCAGTGGTGGCGAAACCCGACAGGACTATAAAGATACCAGGCGTTTCCCCCT
GGCGGCTCCCTCGTGCGCTCTCCTGTTCCTGCCTTTCGGTTTACCGGTGTCATTCCGCTGTTATGGCCGC
GTTTGTCTCATTCCACGCCTGACACTCAGTTCCGGGTAGGCAGTTCGCTCCAAGCTGGACTGTATGCACG
AACCCCCCGTTCAGTCCGACCGCTGCGCCTTATCCGGTAACTATCGTCTTGAGTCCAACCCGGAAAGACA
TGCAAAAGCACCACTGGCAGCAGCCACTGGTAATTGATTTAGAGGAGTTAGTCTTGAAGTCATGCGCCGG
TTAAGGCTAAACTGAAAGGACAAGTTTTGGTGACTGCGCTCCTCCAAGCCAGTTACCTCGGTTCAAAGAG
TTGGTAGCTCAGAGAACCTTCGAAAAACCGCCCTGCAAGGCGGTTTTTTCGTTTTCAGAGCAAGAGATTA
CGCGCAGACCAAAACGATCTCAAGAAGATCATCTTATTAATCAGATAAAATATTTCTAGATTTCAGTGCA
ATTTATCTCTTCAAATGTAGCACCTGAAGTCAGCCCCATACGATATAAGTTGTAATTCTCATGTTTGACA
GCTTATCATCGATAAGCTTTAATGCGGTAGTTTATCACAGTTAAATTGCTAACGCAGTCAGGCACCGTGT
ATGAAATCTAACAATGCGCTCATCGTCATCCTCGGCACCGTCACCCTGGATGCTGTAGGCATAGGCTTGG
TTATGCCGGTACTGCCGGGCCTCTTGCGGGATATCGTCCATTCCGACAGCATCGCCAGTCACTATGGCGT
GCTGCTAGCGCTATATGCGTTGATGCAATTTCTATGCGCACCCGTTCTCGGAGCACTGTCCGACCGCTTT
GGCCGCCGCCCAGTCCTGCTCGCTTCGCTACTTGGAGCCACTATCGACTACGCGATCATGGCGACCACAC
CCGTCCTGTGGATCCTCTACGCCGGACGCATCGTGGCCGGCATCACCGGCGCCACAGGTGCGGTTGCTGG
CGCCTATATCGCCGACATCACCGATGGGGAAGATCGGGCTCGCCACTTCGGGCTCATGAGCGCTTGTTTC
GGCGTGGGTATGGTGGCAGGCCCCGTGGCCGGGGGACTGTTGGGCGCCATCTCCTTGCATGCACCATTCC
TTGCGGCGGCGGTGCTCAACGGCCTCAACCTACTACTGGGCTGCTTCCTAATGCAGGAGTCGCATAAGGG
AGAGCGTCGACCGATGCCCTTGAGAGCCTTCAACCCAGTCAGCTCCTTCCGGTGGGCGCGGGGCATGACT
ATCGTCGCCGCACTTATGACTGTTTTCTTTATCATGCAACTCGTAGGACAGGTGCCGGCAGCGCTCTGGG
TCATTTTCGGCGAGGACCGCTTTCGCTGGAGCGCGACGATGATCGGCCTGTCGCTTGCGGTATTCGGAAT
CTTGCACGCCCTCGCTCAAGCCTTCGTCACTGGTCCCGCCACCAAACGTTTCGGCGAGAAGCAGGCCATT
ATCGCCGGCATGGCGGCCGACGCGCTGGGCTACGTCTTGCTGGCGTTCGCGACGCGAGGCTGGATGGCCT
TCCCCATTATGATTCTTCTCGCTTCCGGCGGCATCGGGATGCCCGCGTTGCAGGCCATGCTGTCCAGGCA
GGTAGATGACGACCATCAGGGACAGCTTCAAGGATCGCTCGCGGCTCTTACCAGCCTAACTTCGATCATT
GGACCGCTGATCGTCACGGCGATTTATGCCGCCTCGGCGAGCACATGGAACGGGTTGGCATGGATTGTAG
GCGCCGCCCTATACCTTGTCTGCCTCCCCGCGTTGCGTCGCGGTGCATGGAGCCGGGCCACCTCGACCTG
AATGGAAGCCGGCGGCACCTCGCTAACGGATTCACCACTCCAAGAATTGGAGCCAATCAATTCTTGCGGA
GAACTGTGAATGCGCAAACCAACCCTTGGCAGAACATATCCATCGCGTCCGCCATCTCCAGCAGCCGCAC
GCGGCGCATCTCGGGCAGCGTTGGGTCCTGGCCACGGGTGCGCATGATCGTGCTCCTGTCGTTGAGGACC
CGGCTAGGCTGGCGGGGTTGCCTTACTGGTTAGCAGAATGAATCACCGATACGCGAGCGAACGTGAAGCG
ACTGCTGCTGCAAAACGTCTGCGACCTGAGCGCCGCAGCCGAACGACCGAGCGCCTTG
Features (pLannotate 1.2.2; 14 found; start..end, strand, type, name):
      1..95      +  terminator     lambda t0 terminator: transcription terminator from phage lambda
    144..165     +  protein_bind   CAP binding site: CAP binding activates transcription in the presence of cAMP. E. coli catabolite activator protein
    180..210     +  promoter       lac promoter: promoter for the E. coli lac operon
    218..234     +  protein_bind   lac operator: The lac repressor binds to the lac operator to inhibit transcription in E. coli. This inhibition can be relieved by adding lactose or isopropyl-β-D-thiogalactopyranoside (IPTG). lac repressor encoded by lacI
    271..327     -  misc_feature   MCS: pUC18/19 multiple cloning site
    324..481     +  CDS            lacZα (fragment): LacZα fragment of β-galactosidase; lacZ fragment
    487..579     -  misc_feature   bom (fragment): basis of mobility region from pBR322
    605..691     -  terminator     rrnB T1 terminator: Escherichia coli rrnB; transcription terminator T1 from the E. coli rrnB gene
    823..966     +  mobile_element IS1 (fragment): prokaryotic transposable element IS1
   1085..1140    -  rep_origin     RSF ori (fragment): Plasmids containing the RSF 1030 origin of replication can be propagated in E. coli cells that contain additional plasmids with compatible origins.
   1228..1773    -  rep_origin     p15A ori: Plasmids containing the medium-copy-number p15A origin of replication can be propagated in E. coli cells that contain a second plasmid with the ColE1 origin.
   1885..1913    +  promoter       tet promoter: E. coli promoter for tetracycline efflux protein gene
   1961..3151    +  CDS            TcR: tetracycline efflux protein; tet; confers resistance to tetracycline
   3393..3461    -  CDS            YPB1_ECOLX (fragment): Protein predicted: Swiss-Prot protein existence level 4. From Escherichia coli.
