>Addgene plasmid #114163 | pStA1AB | addgene full sequence | sequence record 229110 | Addgene NGS Result
TTTACACTTTATGCTTCCGGCTCGTATGTTGTGTGGAATTGTGAGCGGATAACAATTTCACACAGGAAAC
AGCTATGACCATGATTACGCCAAGCTTGCATGCCTGCAGGTCGACTCTAGAGGATCCCCGGGTACCGAGC
TCGAATTCACTGGCCGTCGTTTTACAACGTCGTGACTGGGAAAACCCTGGCGTTACCCAACTTAATCGCC
TTGCAGCACATCCCCCTTTCGCCAGCTGGCGTAATAGCGAAGAGGCCCGCACCGATCGCCCTTCCCAACA
GTTGCGCAGCCTGAATGGCGAATGGCGCCTGATGCGGTATTTTCTCCTTACGCATCTGTGCGGTATTTCA
CACCGCATATGGTGCACTCTCAGTACAATCTGCTCTGATGCCGCATAGTTTCCGCTCTTCAGGAAATGAG
AGACCATTTGTCCTACTCAGGAGAGCGTTCACCGACAAACAACAGATAAAACGAAAGGCCCAGTCTTTCG
ACTGAGCCTTTCGTTTTATTTGATGCCCGAAAGGGCCTCGTGATACGCCAAAAGTTGGCCCAGGGCTTCC
CGGTATCAACAGGGACACCAGGATTTATTTATTCTGCGAAGTGATCTTCCGTCACAGGTATTTATTCGGC
GCAAAGTGTGTCGGGTGATGCTGCCAACTTACTGATTTAGTGTATGATGGTGTTTTTGAGGTGCTCCAGT
GGCTTCTGTTTCTATCAGCTGTCCCTCCTGTTCAGCTACTGACGGGGTGGTGCGTAACGGCAAAAGCACC
GCCGGACATCAGCGCTAGCGGAGTGTATACTGGCTTACTATGTTGGCACTGATGAGGGTGTCAGTGAAGT
GCTTCATGTGGCAGGAGAAAAAAGGCTGCACCGGTGCGTCAGCAGAATATGTGATACAGGATATATTCCG
CTTCCTCGCTCACTGACTCGCTACGCTCGGTCGTTCGACTGCGGCGAGCGGAAATGGCTTACGAACGGGG
CGGAGATTTCCTGGAAGATGCCAGGAAGATACTTAACAGGGAAGTGAGAGGGCCGCGGCAAAGCCGTTTT
TCCATAGGCTCCGCCCCCCTGACAAGCATCACGAAATCTGACGCTCAAATCAGTGGTGGCGAAACCCGAC
AGGACTATAAAGATACCAGGCGTTTCCCCCTGGCGGCTCCCTCGTGCGCTCTCCTGTTCCTGCCTTTCGG
TTTACCGGTGTCATTCCGCTGTTATGGCCGCGTTTGTCTCATTCCACGCCTGACACTCAGTTCCGGGTAG
GCAGTTCGCTCCAAGCTGGACTGTATGCACGAACCCCCCGTTCAGTCCGACCGCTGCGCCTTATCCGGTA
ACTATCGTCTTGAGTCCAACCCGGAAAGACATGCAAAAGCACCACTGGCAGCAGCCACTGGTAATTGATT
TAGAGGAGTTAGTCTTGAAGTCATGCGCCGGTTAAGGCTAAACTGAAAGGACAAGTTTTGGTGACTGCGC
TCCTCCAAGCCATTTACCTCGGTTCAAAGAGTTGGTAGCTCAGAGAACCTTCGAAAAACCGCCCTGCAAG
GCGGTTTTTTCGTTTTCAGAGCAAGAGATTACGCGCAGACCAAAACGATCTCAAGAAGATCATCTTATTA
ATCAGATAAAATATTTCTAGATTTCAGTGCAATTTATCTCTTCAAATGTAGCACCTGAAGTCAGCCCCAT
ACGATATAAGTTGTAATTCTCATGTTTGACAGCTTATCATCGATAAGCTTTAATGCGGTAGTTTATCACA
GTTAAATTGCTAACGCAGTCAGGCACCGTGTATGAAATCTAACAATGCGCTCATCGTCATCCTCGGCACC
GTCACCCTGGATGCTGTAGGCATAGGCTTGGTTATGCCGGTACTGCCGGGCCTCTTGCGGGATATCGTCC
ATTCCGACAGCATCGCCAGTCACTATGGCGTGCTGCTAGCGCTATATGCGTTGATGCAATTTCTATGCGC
ACCCGTTCTCGGAGCACTGTCCGACCGCTTTGGCCGCCGCCCAGTCCTGCTCGCTTCGCTACTTGGAGCC
ACTATCGACTACGCGATCATGGCGACCACACCCGTCCTGTGGATCCTCTACGCCGGACGCATCGTGGCCG
GCATCACCGGCGCCACAGGTGCGGTTGCTGGCGCCTATATCGCCGACATCACCGATGGGGAAGATCGGGC
TCGCCACTTCGGGCTCATGAGCGCTTGTTTCGGCGTGGGTATGGTGGCAGGCCCCGTGGCCGGGGGACTG
TTGGGCGCCATCTCCTTGCATGCACCATTCCTTGCGGCGGCGGTGCTCAACGGCCTCAACCTACTACTGG
GCTGCTTCCTAATGCAGGAGTCGCATAAGGGAGAGCGTCGACCGATGCCCTTGAGAGCCTTCAACCCAGT
CAGCTCCTTCCGGTGGGCGCGGGGCATGACTATCGTCGCCGCACTTATGACTGTTTTCTTTATCATGCAA
CTCGTAGGACAGGTGCCGGCAGCGCTCTGGGTCATTTTCGGCGAGGACCGCTTTCGCTGGAGCGCGACGA
TGATTGGCCTGTCGCTTGCGGTATTCGGAATCTTGCACGCCCTCGCTCAAGCCTTCGTCACTGGTCCCGC
CACCAAACGTTTCGGCGAGAAGCAGGCCATTATCGCCGGCATGGCGGCCGACGCGCTGGGCTACGTCTTG
CTGGCGTTCGCGACGCGAGGCTGGATGGCCTTCCCCATTATGATTCTTCTCGCTTCCGGCGGCATCGGGA
TGCCCGCGTTGCAGGCCATGCTGTCCAGGCAGGTAGATGACGACCATCAGGGACAGCTTCAAGGATCGCT
CGCGGCTCTTACCAGCCTAACTTCGATCATTGGACCGCTGATCGTCACGGCGATTTATGCCGCCTCGGCG
AGCACATGGAACGGGTTGGCATGGATTGTAGGCGCCGCCCTATACCTTGTCTGCCTCCCCGCGTTGCGTC
GCGGTGCATGGAGCCGGGCCACCTCGACCTGAATGGAAGCCGGCGGCACCTCGCTAACGGATTCACCACT
CCAAGAATTGGAGCCAATCAATTCTTGCGGAGAACTGTGAATGCGCAAACCAACCCTTGGCAGAACATAT
CCATCGCGTCCGCCATCTCCAGCAGCCGCACGCGGCGCATCTCGGGCAGCGTTGGGTCCTGGCCACGGGT
GCGCATGATCGTGCTCCTGTCGTTGAGGACCCGGCTAGGCTGGCGGGGTTGCCTTACTGGTTAGCAGAAT
GAATCACCGATACGCGAGCGAACGTGAAGCGACTGCTGCTGCAAAACGTCTGCGACCTGAGCGCCGCAGC
CGGACGACCGAGCGCCTTGGACTCCTGTTGATAGATCCAGTAATGACCTCAGAACTCCATCTGGATTTGT
TCAGAACGCTCGGTTGCCGCCGGGCGTTTTTTATTGGTGAGAATGGTCTCAGGAGCAGAGAAGAGCCAGT
AGGGCAGTGAGCGCAACGCAATTAATGTGAGTTAGCTCACTCATTAGGCACCCCAGGC
Features (pLannotate 1.2.2; 14 found; start..end, strand, type, name):
      1..31      +  promoter       lac promoter: promoter for the E. coli lac operon
     39..55      +  protein_bind   lac operator: The lac repressor binds to the lac operator to inhibit transcription in E. coli. This inhibition can be relieved by adding lactose or isopropyl-β-D-thiogalactopyranoside (IPTG). lac repressor encoded by lacI
     92..148     -  misc_feature   MCS: pUC18/19 multiple cloning site
    145..302     +  CDS            lacZα (fragment): LacZα fragment of β-galactosidase; lacZ fragment
    308..400     -  misc_feature   bom (fragment): basis of mobility region from pBR322
    426..512     -  terminator     rrnB T1 terminator: Escherichia coli rrnB; transcription terminator T1 from the E. coli rrnB gene
    644..787     +  mobile_element IS1 (fragment): prokaryotic transposable element IS1
    906..961     -  rep_origin     RSF ori (fragment): Plasmids containing the RSF 1030 origin of replication can be propagated in E. coli cells that contain additional plasmids with compatible origins.
   1049..1594    -  rep_origin     p15A ori: Plasmids containing the medium-copy-number p15A origin of replication can be propagated in E. coli cells that contain a second plasmid with the ColE1 origin.
   1706..1734    +  promoter       tet promoter: E. coli promoter for tetracycline efflux protein gene
   1782..2972    +  CDS            TcR: tetracycline efflux protein; tet; confers resistance to tetracycline
   3214..3282    -  CDS            YPB1_ECOLX (fragment): Protein predicted: Swiss-Prot protein existence level 4. From Escherichia coli.
   3310..3404    +  terminator     lambda t0 terminator: transcription terminator from phage lambda
   3453..3474    +  protein_bind   CAP binding site: CAP binding activates transcription in the presence of cAMP. E. coli catabolite activator protein
