[The description below was written by a language model from this plasmid's Addgene catalogue record and pLannotate feature annotations shown in this document.]
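Description:
pStA1AB is an empty destination vector from the Start-Stop Assembly toolkit, a hierarchical, functionally scarless DNA assembly system for synthetic biology that was optimised for metabolic engineering. It serves as a "Level 1AB" acceptor plasmid and carries no insert of its own. The 3,488 bp plasmid is built on pACYC184 and replicates in E. coli through the p15A origin. This origin gives a low to medium copy number and is compatible with ColE1-type plasmids. Selection relies on the tetracycline efflux gene (TcR) expressed from its native tet promoter. Short annotated fragments of IS1, bom, an RSF-type origin and a predicted E. coli protein appear to be remnants of the parental backbone rather than functional modules.

The cloning region is a lacZα screening cassette made up of a CAP binding site, lac promoter and lac operator, followed by a pUC18/19-type multiple cloning site and a lacZα fragment. In assembly vectors of this kind, the lacZα cassette is usually replaced by the incoming parts, which allows blue/white discrimination of assembled clones. The record does not state the restriction enzymes, the fusion-site overhangs or the meaning of the "AB" designation. The cassette is flanked by the lambda t0 terminator upstream and the rrnB T1 terminator downstream, which should insulate assembled constructs from read-through transcription to and from the backbone.

The depositor and repository sequence records are the same length and show the same fourteen features in the same order, differing only in the numbering start point.
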