Addgene plasmid #114163: pStA1AB
Purpose: (Empty Backbone) Start-Stop Assembly Level 1AB plasmid
Depositing lab: John Heap. Depositing organization: Imperial College London. Publication: Start-Stop Assembly: a functionally scarless DNA assembly system optimized for metabolic engineering. Taylor GM, Mordaka PM, Heap JT. Nucleic Acids Res. 2018 Nov 20. pii: 5193345. doi: 10.1093/nar/gky1182. PubMed 30462270.
Backbone
  Vector backbone: pACYC184
  Backbone size (bp): 3488
  Vector type: Synthetic Biology
Growth in bacteria
  Bacterial resistance: Tetracycline, 10 μg/mL
  Growth temperature: 37°C
  Growth strain: DH5alpha
  Copy number: Low Copy
Gene/Insert
  Gene/Insert name: None
  Cloning method: Unknown
  Sequencing primers: 5′ OligoGT339 GTTGAGGACCCGGCTAGG; 3′ OligoGT340 TGTGACGGAAGATCACTTCG
Terms and licenses: Academic/Nonprofit Terms; Industry Terms: Not Available to Industry
Depositor comments: Accession Numer MG649421, Alternative ID = pGT402 . Please visit https://www.biorxiv.org/content/early/2018/07/04/361626 for bioRxiv preprint.
How to cite: pStA1AB was a gift from John Heap (Addgene plasmid # 114163 ; http://n2t.net/addgene:114163 ; RRID:Addgene_114163)
